>Addgene plasmid #148788 | pnEA-NpM-HsNot4_275-575-GB1His6_AG | depositor full sequence | sequence record 291236 | Full Sequence
TTCTTGAAGACGAAAGGGCCTCGTGATACGCCTATTTTTATAGGTTAATGTCATGATAATAATGGTTTCT
TAGACGTCAGGTGGCACTTTTCGGGGAAATGTGCGCGGAACCCCTATTTGTTTATTTTTCTAAATACATT
CAAATATGTATCCGCTCATGAGACAATAACCCTGATAAATGCTTCAATAATATTGAAAAAGGAAGAGTAT
GAGTATTCAACATTTCCGTGTCGCCCTTATTCCCTTTTTTGCGGCATTTTGCCTTCCTGTTTTTGCTCAC
CCAGAAACGCTGGTGAAAGTAAAAGATGCTGAAGATCAGTTGGGTGCACGAGTGGGTTACATCGAACTGG
ATCTCAACAGCGGTAAGATCCTTGAGAGTTTTCGCCCCGAAGAACGTTTTCCAATGATGAGCACTTTTAA
AGTTCTGCTATGTGGCGCGGTATTATCCCGTGTTGACGCCGGGCAAGAGCAACTCGGTCGCCGCATACAC
TATTCTCAGAATGACTTGGTTGAGTACTCACCAGTCACAGAAAAGCATCTTACGGATGGCATGACAGTAA
GAGAATTATGCAGTGCTGCCATAACCATGAGTGATAACACTGCGGCCAACTTACTTCTGACAACGATCGG
AGGACCGAAGGAGCTAACCGCTTTTTTGCACAACATGGGGGATCATGTAACTCGCCTTGATCGTTGGGAA
CCGGAGCTGAATGAAGCCATACCAAACGACGAGCGTGACACCACGATGCCTGCAGCAATGGCAACAACGT
TGCGCAAACTATTAACTGGCGAACTACTTACTCTAGCTTCCCGGCAACAATTAATAGACTGGATGGAGGC
GGATAAAGTTGCAGGACCACTTCTGCGCTCGGCCCTTCCGGCTGGCTGGTTTATTGCTGATAAATCTGGA
GCCGGTGAGCGTGGGTCTCGCGGTATCATTGCAGCACTGGGGCCAGATGGTAAGCCCTCCCGTATCGTAG
TTATCTACACGACGGGGAGTCAGGCAACTATGGATGAACGAAATAGACAGATCGCTGAGATAGGTGCCTC
ACTGATTAAGCATTGGTAACTGTCAGACCAAGTTTACTCATATATACTTTAGATTGATTTAAAACTTCAT
TTTTAATTTAAAAGGATCTAGGTGAAGATCCTTTTTGATAATCTCATGACCAAAATCCCTTAACGTGAGT
TTTCGTTCCACTGAGCGTCAGACCCCGTAGAAAAGATCAAAGGATCTTCTTGAGATCCTTTTTTTCTGCG
CGTAATCTGCTGCTTGCAAACAAAAAAACCACCGCTACCAGCGGTGGTTTGTTTGCCGGATCAAGAGCTA
CCAACTCTTTTTCCGAAGGTAACTGGCTTCAGCAGAGCGCAGATACCAAATACTGTCCTTCTAGTGTAGC
CGTAGTTAGGCCACCACTTCAAGAACTCTGTAGCACCGCCTACATACCTCGCTCTGCTAATCCTGTTACC
AGTGGCTGCTGCCAGTGGCGATAAGTCGTGTCTTACCGGGTTGGACTCAAGACGATAGTTACCGGATAAG
GCGCAGCGGTCGGGCTGAACGGGGGGTTCGTGCACACAGCCCAGCTTGGAGCGAACGACCTACACCGAAC
TGAGATACCTACAGCGTGAGCTATGAGAAAGCGCCACGCTTCCCGAAGGGAGAAAGGCGGACAGGTATCC
GGTAAGCGGCAGGGTCGGAACAGGAGAGCGCACGAGGGAGCTTCCAGGGGGAAACGCCTGGTATCTTTAT
AGTCCTGTCGGGTTTCGCCACCTCTGACTTGAGCGTCGATTTTTGTGATGCTCGTCAGGGGGGCGGAGCC
TATGGAAAAACGCCAGCAACGCGGCCTTTTTACGGTTCCTGGCCTTTTGCTGGCCTTTTGCTCACATGTT
CTTTCCTGCGTTATCCCCTGATTCTGTGGATAACCGTATTACCGCCTTTGAGTGAGCTGATACCGCTCGC
CGCAGCCGAACGACCGAGCGCAGCGAGTCAGTGAGCGAGGAAGCGGAAGAGCGCCTGATGCGGTATTTTC
TCCTTACGCATCTGTGCGGTATTTCACACCGCATATATGGTGCACTCTCAGTACAATCTGCTCTGATGCC
GCATAGTTAAGCCAGTATACACTCCGCTATCGCTACGTGACTGGGTCATGGCTGCGCCCCGACACCCGCC
AACACCCGCTGACGCGCCCTGACGGGCTTGTCTGCTCCCGGCATCCGCTTACAGACAAGCTGTGACCGTC
TCCGGGAGCTGCATGTGTCAGAGGTTTTCACCGTCATCACCGAAACGCGCGAGGCAGCTGCGGTAAAGCT
CATCAGCGTGGTCGTGAAGCGATTCACAGATGTCTGCCTGTTCATCCGCGTCCAGCTCGTTGAGTTTCTC
CAGAAGCGTTAATGTCTGGCTTCTGATAAAGCGGGCCATGTTAAGGGCGGTTTTTTCCTGTTTGGTCACT
GATGCCTCCGTGTAAGGGGGATTTCTGTTCATGGGGGTAATGATACCGATGAAACGAGAGAGGATGCTCA
CGATACGGGTTACTGATGATGAACATGCCCGGTTACTGGAACGTTGTGAGGGTAAACAACTGGCGGTATG
GATGCGGCGGGACCAGAGAAAAATCACTCAGGGTCAATGCCAGCGCTTCGTTAATACAGATGTAGGTGTT
CCACAGGGTAGCCAGCAGCATCCTGCGATGCAGATCCGGAACATAATGGTGCAGGGCGCTGACTTCCGCG
TTTCCAGACTTTACGAAACACGGAAACCGAAGACCATTCATGTTGTTGCTCAGGTCGCAGACGTTTTGCA
GCAGCAGTCGCTTCACGTTCGCTCGCGTATCGGTGATTCATTCTGCTAACCAGTAAGGCAACCCCGCCAG
CCTAGCCGGGTCCTCAACGACAGGAGCACGATCATGCGCACCCGTGGCCAGGACCCAACGCTGCCCGAGA
TGCGCCGCGTGCGGCTGCTGGAGATGGCGGACGCGATGGATATGTTCTGCCAAGGGTTGGTTTGCGCATT
CACAGTTCTCCGCAAGAATTGATTGGCTCCAATTCTTGGAGTGGTGAATCCGTTAGCGAGGTGCCGCCGG
CTTCCATTCAGGTCGAGGTGGCCCGGCTCCATGCACCGCGACGCAACGCGGGGAGGCAGACAAGGTATAG
GGCGGCGCCTACAATCCATGCCAACCCGTTCCATGTGCTCGCCGAGGCGGCATAAATCGCCGTGACGATC
AGCGGTCCAGTGATCGAAGTTAGGCTGGTAAGAGCCGCGAGCGATCCTTGAAGCTGTCCCTGATGGTCGT
CATCTACCTGCCTGGACAGCATGGCCTGCAACGCGGGCATCCCGATGCCGCCGGAAGCGAGAAGAATCAT
AATGGGGAAGGCCATCCAGCCTCGCGTCGCGAACGCCAGCAAGACGTAGCCCAGCGCGTCGGCCGCCATG
CCGGCGATAATGGCCTGCTTCTCGCCGAAACGTTTGGTGGCGGGACCAGTGACGAAGGCTTGAGCGAGGG
CGTGCAAGATTCCGAATACCGCAAGCGACAGGCCGATCATCGTCGCGCTCCAGCGAAAGCGGTCCTCGCC
GAAAATGACCCAGAGCGCTGCCGGCACCTGTCCTACGAGTTGCATGATAAAGAAGACAGTCATAAGTGCG
GCGACGATAGTCATGCCCCGCGCCCACCGGAAGGAGCTGACTGGGTTGAAGGCTCTCAAGGGCATCGGTC
GAGATCCCGGTGCCTAATGAGTGAGCTAACTTACATTAATTGCGTTGCGCTCACTGCCCGCTTTCCAGTC
GGGAAACCTGTCGTGCCAGCTGCATTAATGAATCGGCCAACGCGCGGGGAGAGGCGGTTTGCGTATTGGG
CGCCAGGGTGGTTTTTCTTTTCACCAGTGAGACGGGCAACAGCTGATTGCCCTTCACCGCCTGGCCCTGA
GAGAGTTGCAGCAAGCGGTCCACGCTGGTTTGCCCCAGCAGGCGAAAATCCTGTTTGATGGTGGTTAACG
GCGGGATATAACATGAGCTGTCTTCGGTATCGTCGTATCCCACTACCGAGATATCCGCACCAACGCGCAG
CCCGGACTCGGTAATGGCGCGCATTGCGCCCAGCGCCATCTGATCGTTGGCAACCAGCATCGCAGTGGGA
ACGATGCCCTCATTCAGCATTTGCATGGTTTGTTGAAAACCGGACATGGCACTCCAGTCGCCTTCCCGTT
CCGCTATCGGCTGAATTTGATTGCGAGTGAGATATTTATGCCAGCCAGCCAGACGCAGACGCGCCGAGAC
AGAACTTAATGGGCCCGCTAACAGCGCGATTTGCTGGTGACCCAATGCGACCAGATGCTCCACGCCCAGT
CGCGTACCGTCTTCATGGGAGAAAATAATACTGTTGATGGGTGTCTGGTCAGAGACATCAAGAAATAACG
CCGGAACATTAGTGCAGGCAGCTTCCACAGCAATGGCATCCTGGTCATCCAGCGGATAGTTAATGATCAG
CCCACTGACGCGTTGCGCGAGAAGATTGTGCACCGCCGCTTTACAGGCTTCGACGCCGCTTCGTTCTACC
ATCGACACCACCACGCTGGCACCCAGTTGATCGGCGCGAGATTTAATCGCCGCGACAATTTGCGACGGCG
CGTGCAGGGCCAGACTGGAGGTGGCAACGCCAATCAGCAACGACTGTTTGCCCGCCAGTTGTTGTGCCAC
GCGGTTGGGAATGTAATTCAGCTCCGCCATCGCCGCTTCCACTTTTTCCCGCGTTTTCGCAGAAACGTGG
CTGGCCTGGTTCACCACGCGGGAAACGGTCTGATAAGAGACACCGGCATACTCTGCGACATCGTATAACG
TTACTGGTTTCACATTCACCACCCTGAATTGACTCTCTTCCGGGCGCTATCATGCCATACCGCGAAAGGT
TTTGCGCCATTCGATGGTGTCCGGGATCTCGACGCTCTCCCTTATGCGACTCCTGCATTAGGAAGCAGCC
CAGTAGTAGGTTGAGGCCGTTGAGCACCGCCGCCGCAAGGAATGGTGCATGCAAGGAGATGGCGCCCAAC
AGTCCCCCGGCCACGGGGCCTGCCACCATACCCACGCCGAAACAAGCGCTCATGAGCCCGAAGTGGCGAG
CCCGATCTTCCCCATCGGTGATGTCGGCGATATAGGCGCCAGCAACCGCACCTGTGGCGCCGGTGATGCC
GGCCACGATGCGTCCGGCGTAGAGGATCGAGATCTCGATCCCGCGAAATTAATACGACTCACTATAGGGG
AATTGTGAGCGGATAACAATTCCCCACTAGTAATAATTTTGTTTAACTTTAAGAAGGAGATATACCATGG
AAACTGAAGAAGGTAAACTGGTAATCTGGATTAACGGCGATAAAGGCTATAACGGTCTCGCTGAAGTCGG
TAAGAAATTCGAGAAAGATACCGGAATTAAAGTCACCGTTGAGCATCCGGATAAACTGGAAGAGAAATTC
CCACAGGTTGCGGCAACTGGCGATGGCCCTGACATTATCTTCTGGGCACACGACCGCTTTGGTGGCTACG
CTCAATCTGGCCTGTTGGCTGAAATCACCCCGGACAAAGCGTTCCAGGACAAGCTGTATCCGTTTACCTG
GGATGCCGTACGTTACAACGGCAAGCTGATTGCTTACCCGATCGCTGTTGAAGCGTTATCGCTGATTTAT
AACAAAGACCTGCTGCCGAACCCGCCAAAAACCTGGGAAGAGATCCCGGCGCTGGATAAAGAACTGAAAG
CGAAAGGTAAGAGCGCCCTGATGTTCAACCTGCAAGAACCGTACTTCACCTGGCCGCTGATTGCTGCTGA
CGGGGGTTATGCGTTCAAGTATGAAAACGGCAAGTACGACATTAAAGACGTGGGCGTGGATAACGCTGGC
GCGAAAGCGGGTCTGACCTTCCTGGTTGACCTGATTAAAAACAAACACATGAATGCAGACACCGATTACT
CCATCGCAGAAGCTGCCTTTAATAAAGGCGAAACAGCGATGACCATCAACGGCCCGTGGGCATGGTCCAA
CATCGACACCAGCAAAGTGAATTATGGTGTAACGGTACTGCCGACCTTCAAGGGTCAACCATCCAAACCG
TTCGTTGGCGTGCTGAGCGCAGGTATTAACGCCGCCAGTCCGAACAAAGAGCTGGCAAAAGAGTTCCTCG
AAAACTATCTGCTGACTGATGAAGGTCTGGAAGCGGTTAATAAAGACAAACCGCTGGGTGCCGTAGCGCT
GAAGTCTTACGAGGAAGAGTTGGCGAAAGATCCACGTATTGCCGCCACGATGGAAAACGCCCAGAAAGGT
GAAATCATGCCGAACATCCCGCAGATGTCCGCTTTCTGGTATGCCGTGCGTACTGCGGTGATCAACGCCG
CCAGCGGTCGTCAGACTGTCGATGAAGCCCTTAAAGACGCGCAGACTGGTACCGGCAGCGGCCTGGAAGT
TCTGTTCCAGGGGCCCCATATGCTCGAGCCCATTGACAAACCTTCAGATTCTCTCAGTATAGGGAACGGT
GATAATTCCCAGCAGATATCTAACAGTGATACGCCTTCACCACCACCTGGTTTGTCAAAATCCAATCCAG
TCATCCCCATCAGTTCATCCAATCACAGTGCACGGTCCCCTTTTGAAGGGGCAGTAACAGAGTCACAGTC
GTTATTCTCAGACAATTTTCGCCATCCCAACCCTATCCCAAGTGGGCTTCCTCCTTTCCCCAGCTCCCCA
CAGACATCCAGTGACTGGCCTACAGCACCAGAACCACAGAGCCTCTTCACATCAGAAACAATCCCAGTAT
CATCCTCTACAGACTGGCAAGCAGCTTTTGGCTTTGGTTCTTCTAAACAACCAGAGGATGACTTGGGTTT
TGATCCCTTCGATGTCACTCGAAAAGCCTTAGCAGACCTGATTGAGAAGGAACTGTCCGTTCAAGACCAA
CCTTCCCTTTCGCCCACATCTCTTCAGAACTCCTCTTCACACACTACAACCGCCAAAGGTCCAGGCTCTG
GATTCCTGCATCCTGCTGCAGCTACAAATGCCAATTCTCTCAATAGTACCTTTTCAGTCTTGCCCCAGAG
GTTCCCTCAATTTCAGCAGCACCGAGCGGTTTATAATTCATTCAGTTTTCCAGGCCAGGCAGCCCGCTAT
CCTTGGATGGCCTTTCCACGCAATAGCATCATGCACTTGAACCACACAGCAAACCCCACCTCAAATAGTA
ATTTCTTGGACTTGAATCTCCCGCCACAGCACAACACAGGTCTGGGAGGGATCCCTGTAGCAGGGGAAGA
AGAGGTGAAGGTTTCGACCATGCCACTGTCAACCTCTTCCCATTCATTACAACAAGGACAGCAGCCTACA
AGTCTCCACACTACTGTGGCCGCTAGCGGCATGCAGTACAAACTTATCCTGAACGGTAAAACCCTGAAAG
GTGAAACCACCACCGAAGCTGTTGACGCTGCTACCGCGGAAAAAGTTTTCAAACAGTACGCTAACGACAA
CGGTGTTGACGGTGAATGGACCTACGACGACGCTACCAAAACCTACACCGTAACGGAAGGTCATCATCAC
CATCACCACTAAGTTGGCTGCTGCCACCCGCTGAGCAATAACTAGCATAACCCCTTGGGGCCTCTAAACG
GGTCTTGAGGGGTTTTTTGCTGAAAGGAGGAACTATATCCGGATATCCCGCAAGAGGCCCGGCAGTACCG
GCATAACCAAGCCTATGCCTACAGCATCCAGGGTGACGGTGCCGAGGATGACGATGAGCGCATTGTTAGA
TTTCATACACGGTGCCTGACTGCGTTAGCAATTTAACTGTGATAAACTACCGCATTAAAGCTTATCGATG
ATAAGCTGTCAAACATGAGAA
Features (pLannotate 1.2.2; 21 found; start..end, strand, type, name):
    104..208     +  promoter       AmpR promoter: bla
    209..1069    +  CDS            AmpR: β-lactamase; bla; confers resistance to ampicillin, carbenicillin, and related antibiotics
   1240..1828    +  rep_origin     ori: high-copy-number ColE1/pMB1/pBR322/pUC origin of replication
   2014..2156    -  misc_feature   bom: basis of mobility region from pBR322
   2258..2449    -  CDS            rop: Rop protein, which maintains plasmids at low copy number; rop
   2466..2846    +  CDS            YPB1_ECOLX: Protein predicted: Swiss-Prot protein existence level 4. From Escherichia coli.
   3088..3712    -  CDS            TcR (fragment): tetracycline efflux protein; tet; confers resistance to tetracycline
   3727..3748    -  protein_bind   CAP binding site: CAP binding activates transcription in the presence of cAMP. E. coli catabolite activator protein
   3761..4843    -  CDS            lacI: lac repressor; lacI; The lac repressor binds to the lac operator to inhibit transcription in E. coli. This inhibition can be relieved by adding lactose or isopropyl-β-D-thiogalactopyranoside (IPTG).
   4844..4921    -  promoter       lacI promoter: lacI
   4929..5208    -  CDS            TcR (fragment): tetracycline efflux protein; tet; confers resistance to tetracycline
   5230..5248    +  promoter       T7 promoter: promoter for bacteriophage T7 RNA polymerase
   5249..5273    +  protein_bind   lac operator: The lac repressor binds to the lac operator to inhibit transcription in E. coli. This inhibition can be relieved by adding lactose or isopropyl-β-D-thiogalactopyranoside (IPTG). lac repressor encoded by lacI
   5288..5310    +  RBS            RBS: efficient ribosome binding site from bacteriophage T7 gene 10 (Olins and Rangwala, 1989)
   5321..6417    +  CDS            MBP (fragment): maltose binding protein from E. coli; malE (mutated); This version of the gene does not encode a signal sequence, so MBP will remain in the cytosol.
   6469..7371    +  CDS            CNOT4 (fragment): CNOT4_HUMAN - Also known as NOT4. Experimental evidence at protein level: Swiss-Prot protein existence level 1. Has E3 ubiquitin ligase activity, promoting ubiquitination and degradation of target proteins (PubMed:11823428, PubMed:22159038, PubMed:26575292). Involved in activation of the JAK/STAT pathway (PubMed:11823428, PubMed:22159038). Catalyzes ubiquitination of methylated RBM15 (PubMed:26575292). Plays a role in quality control of translation of mitochondrial outer membrane-localized mRNA (PubMed:29861391). As part of the PINK1-regulated signaling, upon mitochondria damage, ubiquitinates
   7387..7544    +  CDS            GB1 (fragment): B1 domain of Streptococcal protein G effective as a solubilizing fusion partner (Cheng and Patel, 2004)
   7572..7588    +  CDS            SET1 (fragment): solubility-enhancement tag derived from T7 phage gene 10B
   7602..7649    +  terminator     T7 terminator: transcription terminator for bacteriophage T7 RNA polymerase
   7672..7776    -  CDS            TcR (fragment): tetracycline efflux protein; tet; confers resistance to tetracycline
   7824..7852    -  promoter       tet promoter: E. coli promoter for tetracycline efflux protein gene
