[The description below was written by a language model from this plasmid's Addgene catalogue record and pLannotate feature annotations shown in this document.]
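Description:
pnEA-NpM-HsNot4_275-575-GB1His6_AG is a 7,861-nt bacterial expression plasmid for producing a fragment of human CNOT4 (NOT4), residues 275–575, numbered according to isoform 1, in E. coli. The catalogue lists the backbone as unknown, but the annotated features point to a pBR322/pET-style architecture. These include a ColE1/pMB1-type origin with the bom mobility region and the rop gene, which fits the recorded low copy number. Ampicillin selection comes from a β-lactamase cassette, and several scattered remnants of the tetracycline resistance gene and its promoter appear to be nonfunctional leftovers of the parental vector.

Expression is driven by a T7 promoter immediately followed by a lac operator and the T7 gene 10 ribosome binding site, with a plasmid-borne lacI gene supplying repressor. Transcription therefore depends on a host that provides T7 RNA polymerase and is inducible with IPTG, and it ends at a T7 terminator. The open reading frame encodes an N-terminal maltose-binding protein lacking its signal sequence, so it stays cytosolic, followed by the CNOT4 fragment and then the GB1 domain of streptococcal protein G as a C-terminal solubility partner. The plasmid name indicates a terminal His6 tag. The feature table does not annotate one explicitly, and the short "SET1" hit downstream of GB1 may simply be a spurious match in that region. The linker between MBP and CNOT4 is unannotated, so the record does not state whether it contains a protease cleavage site.

The dual solubility tags and affinity handles suit purification of recombinant protein. The associated work concerns a CAF40-binding motif in NOT4 and its association with the CCR4-NOT complex, so the likely uses are binding or structural studies. The depositor sequence may be theoretical rather than fully verified.
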