Addgene plasmid #148788: pnEA-NpM-HsNot4_275-575-GB1His6_AG
Purpose: Bacterial Expression of HsNot4_275-575
Depositing lab: Elisa Izaurralde. Depositing organization: Max Planck Institute for Developmental Biology. Publication: A conserved CAF40-binding motif in metazoan NOT4 mediates association with the CCR4-NOT complex. Keskeny C, Raisch T, Sgromo A, Igreja C, Bhandari D, Weichenrieder O, Izaurralde E. Genes Dev. 2019 Feb 1;33(3-4):236-252. doi: 10.1101/gad.320952.118. Epub 2019 Jan 28. PubMed 30692204.
Backbone
  Vector backbone: Unknown
  Vector type: Bacterial Expression
Growth in bacteria
  Bacterial resistance: Ampicillin, 100 μg/mL
  Growth temperature: 37°C
  Growth strain: DH5alpha
  Copy number: Low Copy
Gene/Insert
  Gene/Insert name: HsNot4_275-575
  Species: H. sapiens (human)
  Entrez Gene: CNOT4 (a.k.a. CLONE243, NOT4, NOT4H)
  Cloning method: Unknown
Terms and licenses: Academic/Nonprofit Terms; Industry Terms: Not Available to Industry
Depositor comments: sequence given by variant 4 NCBI: NM_001190848.1 or Uniprot.: isoform 1 O95628-1 Plasmids from this collection were made available to the research community and donated after the lab closed. Please note that the sequence provided by the depositing laboratory may be theoretical/predicted or based on Sanger sequencing results. There may be discrepancies between sequencing results obtained by Addgene and the depositor sequence. If an Addgene verified sequence is not available, please contact before placing your order to request that our lab fully sequence the plasmid.
How to cite: pnEA-NpM-HsNot4_275-575-GB1His6_AG was a gift from Elisa Izaurralde (Addgene plasmid # 148788 ; http://n2t.net/addgene:148788 ; RRID:Addgene_148788)
